>Addgene plasmid #231786 | pCAG-GPHN-FingR-mGold2t-CCR5TC | addgene full sequence | sequence record 464041 | Addgene NGS Result
GGTCGACATTGATTATTGACTAGAGTCATCCTCATCGTCGACATTGATTATTGACTAGTTATTAATAGTA
ATCAATTACGGGGTCATTAGTTCATAGCCCATATATGGAGTTCCGCGTTACATAACTTACGGTAAATGGC
CCGCCTGGCTGACCGCCCAACGACCCCCGCCCATTGACGTCAATAATGACGTATGTTCCCATAGTAACGC
CAATAGGGACTTTCCATTGACGTCAATGGGTGGAGTATTTACGGTAAACTGCCCACTTGGCAGTACATCA
AGTGTATCATATGCCAAGTACGCCCCCTATTGACGTCAATGACGGTAAATGGCCCGCCTGGCATTATGCC
CAGTACATGACCTTATGGGACTTTCCTACTTGGCAGTACATCTACGTATTAGTCATCGCTATTACCATGG
TCGAGGTGAGCCCCACGTTCTGCTTCACTCTCCCCATCTCCCCCCCCTCCCCACCCCCAATTTTGTATTT
ATTTATTTTTTAATTATTTTGTGCAGCGATGGGGGCGGGGGGGGGGGGGGGGCGCGCCRGGGGGGGGGGG
GGGGGGGGGGGGGGGGGGGGGGGSGRGGSGGRGRGGKGCGGCGGCAGCCAATCAGAGCGGCGCGCTCCGA
AAGTTTCCTTTTATGGCGAGGCGGCGGCGGCGGCGGCCCTATAAAAAGCGAAGCGCGCGGCGGGCGGGAG
TCGCTGCGCGCTGCCTTCGCCCCGTGCCCCGCTCCGCCGCCGCCTCGCGCCGCCCGCCCCGGCTCTGACT
GACCGCGTTACTCCCACAGGTGAGCGGGCGGGACGGCCCTTCTCCTCCGGGCTGTAATTAGCGCTTGGTT
TAATGACGGCTTGTTTCTTTTCTGTGGCTGCGTGAAAGCCTTGAGGGGCTCCGGGAGGGCCCTTTGTGCG
GGGGGAGCGGCTCGGGGGGTGCGTGCGTGTGTGTGTGCGTGGGGAGCGCCGCGTGCGGCTCCGCGCTGCC
CGGCGGCTGTGAGCGCTGCGGGCGCGGCGCGGGGCTTTGTGCGCTCCGCAGTGTGCGCGAGGGGAGCGCG
GCCGGGGGCGGTGCCCCGCGGTGCGGGGGGGGCTGCGAGGGGAACAAAGGCTGCGTGCGGGGTGTGTGCG
TGGGGGGGTGAGCAGGGGGTGTGGGCGCGTCGGTCGGGCTGCAACCCCCCCTGCACCCCCCTCCCCGAGT
TGCTGAGCACGGCCCGGCTTCGGGTGCGGGGCTCCGTACGGGGCGTGGCGCGGGGCTCGCCGTGCCGGGC
GGGGGGTGGCGGCAGGKGGGGGTGCCGGGCGGGGCGGGGCCGCCKCGGGCCGGGGGGGGCKCGGGGGRGG
GGCGCGGCGGCCCCCGGAGCGCCGGCGGCTGTCGAGGCGCGGCGAGCCGCAGCCATTGCCTTTTATGGTA
ATCGTGCGAGAGGGCGCAGGGACTTCCTTTGTCCCAAATCTGTGCGGAGCCGAAATCTGGGAGGCGCCGC
CGCACCCCCTCTAGCGGGCGCGGGGCGAAGCGGTGCGGCGCCGGCAGGAAGGAAATGGGCGGGGAGGGCC
TTCGTGCGTCGCCGCGCCGCCGTCCCCTTCTCCCTCTCCAGCCTCGGGGCTGTCCGCGGGGGGACGGCTG
CCTTCGGGGGGGACGGGGCAGGGCGGGGTTCGGCTTCTGGCGTGTGACCGGCGGCTCTAGAGCCTCTGCT
AACCATGTTCATGCCTTCTTCTTTTTCCTACAGCTCCTGGGCAACGTGCTGGTTATTGTGCTGTCTCATC
ATTTTGGCAAAGAATTCGGTACCGCGGGCCCGGGATTACAATGCTCGAAGTCAAGGAAGCATCACCAACC
AGCATCCAGATCAGCTGGGGCAAGTACAAGGTCATGGTTCGCTACTACCGCATCACCTACGGTGAAACTG
GTGGCAATAGCCCTGTCCAGGAATTCACCGTGCCTGGCAGCAAGTCCACTGCTACCATCAGCAGCCTGAA
ACCTGGTGTCGACTATACCATCACGGTGTACGCCGTCACGATCGACCACTGGAACTACCAGGACCCGATC
CCGATCTCCATCAACTACCGCACCGGATCCGATTACAAGGATGACGACGATAAGGGTAGCGGCTCCAGTA
GATCTGGGGCGAGCAAGGGCGAGGAGCTGTTCACCGGGGTGGTGCCCATCCTGGTCGAGCTGGACGGCGA
CATAAACGGCCACAAGTTCAGCGTGTCCGGCGAGGGCGAGGGCGATGCCACCTACGGCAAGCTGACCCTG
AAGTTCATCTGCACCACCGGCAAGCTGCCCGTGCCCTGGCCCACCCTCGTGACCAGCCTGGGCTACGGCC
TGCAGTGCTTCGCCCGCTACCCCGACAACATGAAGCGGCACGACTTCTTCAAGTCCGCCATGCCCGAAGG
CTACGTCCAGGAGCGCACCATCTTCTTCGAGGACGACGGCAACTACAAGACCCGCGCCGAGGTGAAGTTT
GAGGGCGGCACCCTGGTGAACCGCGTCGAGCTGAAGGGCATCGACTTCAAGGAGGACGGCAACATCCTGG
GGCACAAGCTGGAGTACAACTACAACTGCCACAACGTCTTTATCACCGCCGACAGGCAGCAGAACGGCAT
CAAGGTCAACTTCAAGATCCGCCACAACATCGAGGTCGGCGGCGTGCAGCTCGCCGACCACTACCAGCAG
AACACCCCCATCGGCGACGGCCCCGTGCTGCTGCCCGACAACCACTACCTGAGCTACCAGACCAAGCTGA
GCAAAGACCCCAACGAGAAGCGCGATCACATGGTCCTGCTGGAGTTCGTGACCGCCGCCGGGATCACTCT
CAGCATGGACGAGCTGTACTCTAGGGGAGCTGGCGCTGGAGCGGGTGCAGGGGCTGGCTCTAGATTCCAG
TGCCGGATCTGCATGCGGAACTTCAGCGACCGGTCCAACCTGAGCAGGCACATCAGAACCCACACCGGAG
AAAAGCCCTTCGCCTGCGACATTTGCGGCCGGAAGTTCGCCATCAGCAGCAACCTGAACAGCCACACCAA
GATCCACACTGGCAGCCAGAAACCTTTCCAGTGCAGAATTTGTATGAGAAACTTTAGCAGAAGCGACAAC
CTGGCCAGACACATCCGGACACATACTGGTGAAAAACCTTTTGCCTGTGATATCTGTGGCAGAAAGTTTG
CCACCTCCGGCAATCTGACCCGGCACACAAAGATTCACCTGCGGGGCAGCCAGCTATCGATTGTCGACGC
TCCTGAACAACGTGAAGGTGCTTCTCAAGTTTCTGTTTCTGTTACTTTTGAAGATGTTGCTGTTCTTTTT
ACTCGTGATGAATGGAAAAAACTTGATCTTTCTCAACGTTCTCTTTATCGTGAAGTTATGCTTGAAAATT
ATTCTAATCTTGCTTCTATGGCTTAAACGCGTTGTACAAGTAAAGCGGCCCCGGACTCGAGGCCGCAGGT
AAGTATCAAGGTTACAAGACAGGTTTAAGGAGACCAATAGAAACTGGGCTTGTCGAGACAGAGAAGACTC
TTGCGTTTCTGATAGGCACCTATTGGTCTTACTGACATCCACTTTGCCTTTCTCTCCACAGGTGTCGACA
ATCAACCTCTGGATTACAAAATTTGTGAAAGATTGACTGGTATTCTTAACTATGTTGCTCCTTTTACGCT
ATGTGGATACGCTGCTTTAATGCCTTTGTATCATGCTATTGCTTCCCGTATGGCTTTCATTTTCTCCTCC
TTGTATAAATCCTGGTTGCTGTCTCTTTATGAGGAGTTGTGGCCCGTTGTCAGGCAACGTGGCGTGGTGT
GCACTGTGTTTGCTGACGCAACCCCCACTGGTTGGGGCATTGCCACCACCTGTCAGCTCCTTTCCGGGAC
TTTCGCTTTCCCCCTCCCTATTGCCACGGCGGAACTCATCGCCGCCTGCCTTGCCCGCTGCTGGACAGGG
GCTCGGCTGTTGGGCACTGACAATTCCGTGGTGTTGTCGGGGAAGCTGACGTCCTTTCCATGGCTGCTCG
CCTGTGTTGCCACCTGGATTCTGCGCGGGACGTCCTTCTGCTACGTCCCTTCGGCCCTCAATCCAGCGGA
CCTTCCTTCCCGCGGCCTGCTGCCGGCTCTGCGGCCTCTTCCGCGTCTTCGCCTTCGCCCTCAGACGAGT
CGGATCTCCCTTTGGGCCGCCTCCCCGCCTGGAATTCGAGCTCGGTACGATCAGCCTCGACTGTGCCTTC
TAGTTGCCAGCCATCTGTTGTTTGCCCCTCCCCCGTGCCTTCCTTGACCCTGGAAGGTGCCACTCCCACT
GTCCTTTCCTAATAAAATGAGGAAATTGCATCGCATTGTCTGAGTAGGTGTCATTCTATTCTGGGGGGTG
GGGTGGGGCAGGACAGCAAGGGGGAGGATTGGGAAGACAATAGCCCAGCTTTTGTTCCCTTTAGTGAGGG
TTAATTGCGCGCTTGGCGTAATCATGGTCATAGCTGTTTCCTGTGTGAAATTGTTATCCGCTAATTCACT
CCTCAGGTGCAGGCTGCCTATCAGAAGGTGGTGGCTGGTGTGGCCAATGCCCTGGCTCACAAATACCACT
GAGATCGATCTTTTTCCCTCTGCCAAAAATTATGGGGACATCATGAAGCCCCTTGAGCATCTGACTTCTG
GCTAATAAAGGAAATTTATTTTCATTGCAATAGTGTGTTGGAATTTTTTGTGTCTCTCACTCGGAAGGAC
ATATGGGAGGGCAAATCATTTAAAACATCAGAATGAGTATTTGGTTTAGAGTTTGGCAACATATGCCCAT
ATGCTGGCTGCCATGAACAAAGGTTGGCTATAAAGAGGTCATCAGTATATGAAACAGCCCCCTGCTGTCC
ATTGCTTATTCCATAGAAAAGCCTTGACTTGAGGTTAGATTTTTTTTATATTTTGTTTTGTGTTATTTTT
TTCTTTAACATCCCTAAAATTTTCCTTACATGTTTTACTAGCCAGATTTTTCCTCCTCTCCTGACTACTC
CCAGTCATAGCTGTCCCTCTTCTCTTATGGAGATCCCTCGACCTGCAGCCCAAGCTTGGCGTAATCATGG
TCATAGCTGTTTCCTGTGTGAAATTGTTATCCGCTCACAATTCCACACAACATACGAGCCGGAAGCATAA
AGTGTAAAGCCTGGGGTGCCTAATGAGTGAGCTAACTCACATTAATTGCGTTGCGCTCACTGCCCGCTTT
CCAGTCGGGAAACCTGTCGTGCCAGCGGATCCGCATCTCAATTAGTCAGCAACCATAGTCCCGCCCCTAA
CTCCGCCCATCCCGCCCCTAACTCCGCCCAGTTCCGCCCATTCTCCGCCCCATGGCTGACTAATTTTTTT
TATTTATGCAGAGGCCGAGGCCGCCTCGGCCTCTGAGCTATTCCAGAAGTAGTGAGGAGGCTTTTTTGGA
GGCCTAGGCTTTTGCAAAAAGCTAACTTGTTTATTGCAGCTTATAATGGTTACAAATAAAGCAATAGCAT
CACAAATTTCACAAATAAAGCATTTTTTTCACTGCATTCTAGTTGTGGTTTGTCCAAACTCATCAATGTA
TCTTATCATGTCTGGATCCGCTGCATTAATGAATCGGCCAACGCGCGGGGAGAGGCGGTTTGCGTATTGG
GCGCTCTTCCGCTTCCTCGCTCACTGACTCGCTGCGCTCGGTCGTTCGGCTGCGGCGAGCGGTATCAGCT
CACTCAAAGGCGGTAATACGGTTATCCACAGAATCAGGGGATAACGCAGGAAAGAACATGTGAGCAAAAG
GCCAGCAAAAGGCCAGGAACCGTAAAAAGGCCGCGTTGCTGGCGTTTTTCCATAGGCTCCGCCCCCCTGA
CGAGCATCACAAAAATCGACGCTCAAGTCAGAGGTGGCGAAACCCGACAGGACTATAAAGATACCAGGCG
TTTCCCCCTGGAAGCTCCCTCGTGCGCTCTCCTGTTCCGACCCTGCCGCTTACCGGATACCTGTCCGCCT
TTCTCCCTTCGGGAAGCGTGGCGCTTTCTCATAGCTCACGCTGTAGGTATCTCAGTTCGGTGTAGGTCGT
TCGCTCCAAGCTGGGCTGTGTGCACGAACCCCCCGTTCAGCCCGACCGCTGCGCCTTATCCGGTAACTAT
CGTCTTGAGTCCAACCCGGTAAGACACGACTTATCGCCACTGGCAGCAGCCACTGGTAACAGGATTAGCA
GAGCGAGGTATGTAGGCGGTGCTACAGAGTTCTTGAAGTGGTGGCCTAACTACGGCTACACTAGAAGAAC
AGTATTTGGTATCTGCGCTCTGCTGAAGCCAGTTACCTTCGGAAAAAGAGTTGGTAGCTCTTGATCCGGC
AAACAAACCACCGCTGGTAGCGGTGGTTTTTTTGTTTGCAAGCAGCAGATTACGCGCAGAAAAAAAGGAT
CTCAAGAAGATCCTTTGATCTTTTCTACGGGGTCTGACGCTCAGTGGAACGAAAACTCACGTTAAGGGAT
TTTGGTCATGAGATTATCAAAAAGGATCTTCACCTAGATCCTTTTAAATTAAAAATGAAGTTTTAAATCA
ATCTAAAGTATATATGAGTAAACTTGGTCTGACAGTTACCAATGCTTAATCAGTGAGGCACCTATCTCAG
CGATCTGTCTATTTCGTTCATCCATAGTTGCCTGACTCCCCGTCGTGTAGATAACTACGATACGGGAGGG
CTTACCATCTGGCCCCAGTGCTGCAATGATACCGCGAGACCCACGCTCACCGGCTCCAGATTTATCAGCA
ATAAACCAGCCAGCCGGAAGGGCCGAGCGCAGAAGTGGTCCTGCAACTTTATCCGCCTCCATCCAGTCTA
TTAATTGTTGCCGGGAAGCTAGAGTAAGTAGTTCGCCAGTTAATAGTTTGCGCAACGTTGTTGCCATTGC
TACAGGCATCGTGGTGTCACGCTCGTCGTTTGGTATGGCTTCATTCAGCTCCGGTTCCCAACGATCAAGG
CGAGTTACATGATCCCCCATGTTGTGCAAAAAAGCGGTTAGCTCCTTCGGTCCTCCGATCGTTGTCAGAA
GTAAGTTGGCCGCAGTGTTATCACTCATGGTTATGGCAGCACTGCATAATTCTCTTACTGTCATGCCATC
CGTAAGATGCTTTTCTGTGACTGGTGAGTACTCAACCAAGTCATTCTGAGAATAGTGTATGCGGCGACCG
AGTTGCTCTTGCCCGGCGTCAATACGGGATAATACCGCGCCACATAGCAGAACTTTAAAAGTGCTCATCA
TTGGAAAACGTTCTTCGGGGCGAAAACTCTCAAGGATCTTACCGCTGTTGAGATCCAGTTCGATGTAACC
CACTCGTGCACCCAACTGATCTTCAGCATCTTTTACTTTCACCAGCGTTTCTGGGTGAGCAAAAACAGGA
AGGCAAAATGCCGCAAAAAAGGGAATAAGGGCGACACGGAAATGTTGAATACTCATACTCTTCCTTTTTC
AATATTATTGAAGCATTTATCAGGGTTATTGTCTCATGAGCGGATACATATTTGAATGTATTTAGAAAAA
TAAACAAATAGGGGTTCCGCGCACATTTCCCCGAAAAGTGCCACCTG
Features (pLannotate 1.2.2; 28 found; start..end, strand, type, name):
      5..23      +  enhancer       CMV enhancer (fragment): human cytomegalovirus immediate early enhancer
     40..419     +  enhancer       CMV enhancer: human cytomegalovirus immediate early enhancer
    697..1713    +  intron         chimeric intron: chimera between introns from chicken β-actin and rabbit β-globin
   1711..1767    +  CDS            HBB (fragment): HBB_LEPEU - Experimental evidence at protein level: Swiss-Prot protein existence level 1. Involved in oxygen transport from the lung to the various peripheral tissues. From Lepus europaeus (European hare).
   1767..1786    +  misc_feature   MCS (fragment): multiple cloning site
   1788..2000    +  CDS            FINC_PLEWA (fragment): Experimental evidence at transcript level: Swiss-Prot protein existence level 2. Fibronectins bind cell surfaces and various compounds including collagen, fibrin, heparin, DNA, and actin. Fibronectins are involved in cell adhesion, cell motility, opsonization, wound healing, and maintenance of cell shape. May be involved in osteoblast compaction (By similarity). From Pleurodeles waltl (Iberian ribbed newt).
   2061..2085    +  CDS            3xFLAG (fragment): three tandem FLAG® epitope tags
   2111..2819    +  CDS            mGold (fragment): photostable derivative of mVenus (Lee et al., 2020) mammalian codon-optimized
   2865..3206    +  CDS            CCR5TC: zinc-finger domain from the CCR5-224 (+) zinc-finger nuclease that recognizes the left half-site target sequence in the human CCR5 gene (Perez et al., 2008; Gross et al., 2013)
   3264..3380    +  CDS            ZNF720 (fragment): ZN720_HUMAN - Experimental evidence at protein level: Swiss-Prot protein existence level 1. From Homo sapiens (Human).
   3429..3561    +  intron         chimeric intron: chimera between introns from human β-globin and immunoglobulin heavy chain genes
   3570..4158    +  misc_feature   WPRE: woodchuck hepatitis virus posttranscriptional regulatory element
   4162..4178    +  misc_feature   MCS (fragment): pUC18/19 multiple cloning site
   4191..4302    +  polyA_signal   bGH poly(A) signal: bovine growth hormone polyadenylation signal
   4398..4416    -  promoter       T3 promoter: promoter for bacteriophage T3 RNA polymerase
   4475..4549    +  CDS            HBB (fragment): HBB_PONPY - Experimental evidence at transcript level: Swiss-Prot protein existence level 2. Involved in oxygen transport from the lung to the various peripheral tissues. From Pongo pygmaeus (Bornean orangutan).
   4624..4679    +  polyA_signal   β-globin poly(A) signal: rabbit β-globin polyadenylation signal (Gil and Proudfoot, 1987)
   5064..5080    -  protein_bind   lac operator: The lac repressor binds to the lac operator to inhibit transcription in E. coli. This inhibition can be relieved by adding lactose or isopropyl-β-D-thiogalactopyranoside (IPTG). lac repressor encoded by lacI
   5088..5118    -  promoter       lac promoter: promoter for the E. coli lac operon
   5133..5154    -  protein_bind   CAP binding site: CAP binding activates transcription in the presence of cAMP. E. coli catabolite activator protein
   5167..5206    -  CDS            lacI (fragment): lac repressor; lacI; The lac repressor binds to the lac operator to inhibit transcription in E. coli. This inhibition can be relieved by adding lactose or isopropyl-β-D-thiogalactopyranoside (IPTG).
   5213..5235    +  promoter       SV40 promoter (fragment): SV40 enhancer and early promoter
   5259..5394    +  rep_origin     SV40 ori: SV40 origin of replication
   5414..5548    +  polyA_signal   SV40 poly(A) signal: SV40 polyadenylation signal
   5550..5604    -  CDS            lacI (fragment): lac repressor; lacI; The lac repressor binds to the lac operator to inhibit transcription in E. coli. This inhibition can be relieved by adding lactose or isopropyl-β-D-thiogalactopyranoside (IPTG).
   5787..6375    -  rep_origin     ori: high-copy-number ColE1/pMB1/pBR322/pUC origin of replication
   6546..7406    -  CDS            AmpR: β-lactamase; bla; confers resistance to ampicillin, carbenicillin, and related antibiotics
   7407..7511    -  promoter       AmpR promoter: bla
