[The description below was written by a language model from this plasmid's Addgene catalogue record and pLannotate feature annotations shown in this document.]
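Description:
pCAG-GPHN-FingR-mGold2t-CCR5TC is a mammalian expression plasmid built on the pCAG backbone for labelling inhibitory postsynaptic sites in living cells. It is propagated in E. coli as a high-copy plasmid through a ColE1/pUC-type origin and selected with ampicillin via the β-lactamase gene. An SV40 origin is also annotated in the backbone, along with remnants of lac regulatory elements and a T3 promoter that play no evident role in the payload's function.

Expression is driven by the CAG arrangement: the CMV immediate-early enhancer joined to the chicken β-actin promoter, followed by the chicken β-actin/rabbit β-globin chimeric intron. The synthetic open reading frame begins with a fibronectin-derived domain, which is consistent with a FingR, an intrabody-like binder built on a fibronectin scaffold, here directed against gephyrin (GPHN), the scaffold protein of inhibitory synapses. This is fused to mGold2t, a bright and photostable yellow fluorescent protein (annotated by similarity to mGold), with a short fragment resembling a FLAG epitope lying between them. Downstream comes the CCR5TC zinc-finger DNA-binding domain and a short fragment matching a human zinc-finger protein, which may represent a KRAB-type repressor region, although the record does not say so. In FingR designs of this kind, such a module generally provides transcriptional feedback: unbound probe enters the nucleus and dampens its own expression, keeping background fluorescence low. No zinc-finger binding site is annotated in the feature table, however. The transcript is completed by a second small chimeric intron, a WPRE to boost expression, and a bGH polyadenylation signal, with a rabbit β-globin poly(A) signal further downstream. The construct is intended for extended imaging of endogenous gephyrin at inhibitory post-synapses.
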