Addgene plasmid #231786: pCAG-GPHN-FingR-mGold2t-CCR5TC
Purpose: Visualization of inhibitory post-synapse using GPHN-FingR-mGold2t
Depositing lab: Francois St-Pierre. Depositing organization: Baylor College of Medicine. Publication: Bright and photostable yellow fluorescent proteins for extended imaging. Lee J, Lai S, Yang S, Zhao S, Blanco FA, Lyons AC, Merino-Urteaga R, Ahrens JF, Nguyen NA, Liu H, Liu Z, Lambert GG, Shaner NC, Chen L, Tolias KF, Zhang J, Ha T, St-Pierre F. Nat Commun. 2025 Apr 4;16(1):3241. doi: 10.1038/s41467-025-58223-5. PubMed 40185748.
Backbone
  Vector backbone: pCAG
  Vector type: Mammalian Expression
Growth in bacteria
  Bacterial resistance: Ampicillin, 100 μg/mL
  Growth temperature: 37°C
  Growth strain: DH5alpha
  Copy number: High Copy
Gene/Insert
  Gene/Insert name: GPHN-FingR-mGold2t-CCR5TC
  Species: Synthetic
  Promoter: Actin promoter with CMV enhancer
  Cloning method: Unknown
Terms and licenses: Academic/Nonprofit Terms; Industry Terms: Not Available to Industry
How to cite: pCAG-GPHN-FingR-mGold2t-CCR5TC was a gift from Francois St-Pierre (Addgene plasmid # 231786 ; http://n2t.net/addgene:231786 ; RRID:Addgene_231786)
